Addgene plasmid #21801: AIRAP 11: PSMD14.pEYFP.V1
Depositing lab: David Ron. Depositing organization: NYU Grossman School of Medicine. Publication: An arsenite-inducible 19S regulatory particle-associated protein adapts proteasomes to proteotoxicity. Stanhill A, Haynes CM, Zhang Y, Min G, Steele MC, Kalinina J, Martinez E, Pickart CM, Kong XP, Ron D. Mol Cell. 2006 Sep 15. 23(6):875-85. 10.1016/j.molcel.2006.07.023 PubMed 16973439.
Backbone
  Vector backbone: pEYFP
  Backbone manufacturer: Clontech (?)
  Backbone size w/o insert (bp): 4200
  Vector type: Mammalian Expression
Growth in bacteria
  Bacterial resistance: Ampicillin, 100 μg/mL
  Growth temperature: 37°C
  Growth strain: DH5alpha
  Copy number: Unknown
Gene/Insert
  Gene/Insert name: PSMD14
  Species: M. musculus (mouse)
  Entrez Gene: Psmd14 (a.k.a. Pad1, Poh1, rpm11, AA986732, 2610312C03Rik, 3200001M20Rik)
  Tag / fusion protein: YFP (C terminal on backbone)
  Cloning method: Restriction Enzyme
  Sequencing primers: 5′ CMV-F; 3′ EGFP-N
Terms and licenses: Academic/Nonprofit Terms; Industry Terms: Not Available to Industry
Depositor comments: Note that though there is a Kan resistance gene in this plasmid according to the author's sequence, the gene is not functional. This plasmid does NOT confer Kan resistance.
How to cite: AIRAP 11: PSMD14.pEYFP.V1 was a gift from David Ron (Addgene plasmid # 21801 ; http://n2t.net/addgene:21801 ; RRID:Addgene_21801)
