[The description below was written by a language model from this plasmid's Addgene catalogue record and pLannotate feature annotations shown in this document.]
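Description:
AIRAP 11: PSMD14.pEYFP.V1 is a mammalian expression plasmid encoding mouse PSMD14 (also known as Poh1, Pad1 or Rpn11), a subunit of the 19S regulatory particle of the 26S proteasome, fused at its C terminus to enhanced YFP. In the annotated author sequence, the PSMD14 coding region is followed by a short multiple cloning site remnant and then the mammalian codon-optimised EYFP open reading frame, with a bovine growth hormone polyadenylation signal terminating the transcript.

The catalogue and the sequence annotation differ in a few respects. The backbone is listed as pEYFP, tentatively attributed to Clontech, at about 4.2 kb, and a CMV forward primer is suggested for sequencing. The feature table, however, shows a human EF-1α promoter directly upstream of the fusion, detects no CMV promoter, and covers a 7.65 kb construct. Its bGH poly(A), reverse SP6 promoter, f1 origin and ampicillin cassette look more like a pcDNA/pEF-type vector than a standard pEYFP-N plasmid. On the sequence evidence, expression is most likely driven constitutively by EF-1α.

Propagation in E. coli relies on a high-copy ColE1/pUC origin and β-lactamase (ampicillin) selection. An SV40 promoter-driven neo cassette with an SV40 poly(A) signal is annotated, but the depositor states that this gene is not functional and that the plasmid does not confer kanamycin resistance, so it should not be relied on for selection.

The plasmid comes from a study of an arsenite-inducible protein associated with the 19S particle. It would typically be used to express a fluorescently tagged proteasome subunit in mammalian cells, for example to follow or isolate proteasome complexes, though the record does not state the specific application.
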