Features (pLannotate 1.2.2; 20 found; start..end, strand, type, name):
     24..1205    +  promoter       EF-1α promoter: strong constitutive promoter for human elongation factor EF-1α
   1247..2176    +  CDS            PSMD14 (sequence withheld): PSDE_HUMAN - Also known as POH1. Experimental evidence at protein level: Swiss-Prot protein existence level 1. Component of the 26S proteasome, a multiprotein complex involved in the ATP-dependent degradation of ubiquitinated proteins. This complex plays a key role in the maintenance of protein homeostasis by removing misfolded or damaged proteins, which could impair cellular functions, and by removing proteins whose functions are no longer required. Therefore, the proteasome participates in numerous cellular processes, including cell cycle progression, apoptosis, or DNA damage repair. The PSM
   2177..2229    +  misc_feature   MCS: multiple cloning site
   2243..2962    +  CDS            EYFP: enhanced YFP mammalian codon-optimized
   2998..3016    -  promoter       SP6 promoter: promoter for bacteriophage SP6 RNA polymerase
   3042..3266    +  polyA_signal   bGH poly(A) signal: bovine growth hormone polyadenylation signal
   3270..3291    +  promoter       SV40 promoter (fragment): SV40 enhancer and early promoter
   3312..3740    +  rep_origin     f1 ori (sequence partly withheld): f1 bacteriophage origin of replication; arrow indicates direction of (+) strand synthesis
   3754..4084    +  promoter       SV40 promoter: SV40 enhancer and early promoter
   4151..4942    +  CDS            neo: KKA2_KLEPN - Also known as kan, nptII. Experimental evidence at protein level: Swiss-Prot protein existence level 1. Resistance to kanamycin, neomycin, paromomycin, ribostamycin, butirosin and gentamicin B. From Klebsiella pneumoniae.
   4966..5124    +  CDS            ble (fragment): BLE_KLEPN - Experimental evidence at protein level: Swiss-Prot protein existence level 1. Binding protein with a strong affinity to the bleomycin family of antibiotics. Binds to CL990; an antimitotic-antibiotic compound. From Klebsiella pneumoniae.
   5119..5240    +  polyA_signal   SV40 poly(A) signal: SV40 polyadenylation signal
   5313..5329    -  protein_bind   lac operator: The lac repressor binds to the lac operator to inhibit transcription in E. coli. This inhibition can be relieved by adding lactose or isopropyl-β-D-thiogalactopyranoside (IPTG). lac repressor encoded by lacI
   5337..5367    -  promoter       lac promoter: promoter for the E. coli lac operon
   5382..5403    -  protein_bind   CAP binding site: CAP binding activates transcription in the presence of cAMP. E. coli catabolite activator protein
   5416..5508    -  CDS            lacI (fragment): lac repressor; lacI; The lac repressor binds to the lac operator to inhibit transcription in E. coli. This inhibition can be relieved by adding lactose or isopropyl-β-D-thiogalactopyranoside (IPTG).
   5691..6279    -  rep_origin     ori: high-copy-number ColE1/pMB1/pBR322/pUC origin of replication
   6450..7310    -  CDS            AmpR: β-lactamase; bla; confers resistance to ampicillin, carbenicillin, and related antibiotics
   7311..7415    -  promoter       AmpR promoter: bla
   7482..7526    -  misc_feature   bom (fragment): basis of mobility region from pBR322
>Addgene plasmid #21801 | AIRAP 11: PSMD14.pEYFP.V1 | depositor full sequence | sequence record 10004 | Author sequence
AGGTGGAGAAGAGCATGCGTGAGGCTCCGGTGCCCGTCAGTGGGCAGAGCGCACATCGCCCACAGTCCCC
GAGAAGTTGGGGGGAGGGGTCGGCAATTGAACCGGTGCCTAGAGAAGGTGGCGCGGGGTAAACTGGGAAA
GTGATGTCGTGTACTGGCTCCGCCTTTTTCCCGAGGGTGGGGGAGAACCGTATATAAGTGCAGTAGTCGC
CGTGAACGTTCTTTTTCGCAACGGGTTTGCCGCCAGAACACAGGTAAGTGCCGTGTGTGGTTCCCGCGGG
CCTGGCCTCTTTACGGGTTATGGCCCTTGCGTGCCTTGAATTACTTCCACGCCCCTGGCTGCAGTACGTG
ATTCTTGATCCCGAGCTTCGGGTTGGAAGTGGGTGGGAGAGTTCGAGGCCTTGCGCTTAAGGAGCCCCTT
CGCCTCGTGCTTGAGTTGAGGCCTGGCCTGGGCGCTGGGGCCGCCGCGTGCGAATCTGGTGGCACCTTCG
CGCCTGTCTCGCTGCTTTCGATAAGTCTCTAGCCATTTAAAATTTTTGATGACCTGCTGCGACGCTTTTT
TTCTGGCAAGATAGTCTTGTAAATGCGGGCCAAGATCTGCACACTGGTATTTCGGTTTTTGGGGCCGCGG
GCGGCGACGGGGCCCGTGCGTCCCAGCGCACATGTTCGGCGAGGCGGGGCCTGCGAGCGCGGCCACCGAG
AATCGGACGGGGGTAGTCTCAAGCTGGCCGGCCTGCTCTGGTGCCTGGCCTCGCGCCGCCGTGTATCGCC
CCGCCCTGGGCGGCAAGGCTGGCCCGGTCGGCACCAGTTGCGTGAGCGGAAAGATGGCCGCTTCCCGGCC
CTGCTGCAGGGAGCTCAAAATGGAGGACGCGGCGCTCGGGAGAGCGGGCGGGTGAGTCACCCACACAAAG
GAAAAGGGCCTTTCCGTCCTCAGCCGTCGCTTCATGTGACTCCACGGAGTACCGGGCGCCGTCCAGGCAC
CTCGATTAGTTCTCGAGCTTTTGGAGTACGTCGTCTTTAGGTTGGGGGGAGGGGTTTTATGCGATGGAGT
TTCCCCACACTGAGTGGGTGGAGACTGAAGTTAGGCCAGCTTGGCACTTGATGTAATTCTCCTTGGAATT
TGCCCTTTTTGAGTTTGGATCTTGGTTCATTCTCAAGCCTCAGACAGTGGTTCAAAGTTTTTTTCTTCCA
TTTCAGGTGTCGTGAGGAATTGGCGAAGCTTCGAATTCCAGTTACTGAACAGAAAT
[930 nt withheld, positions 1247-2176]
CTCGAGCTCAAGCTTCGAATTCTGCAGTCGACGGTACCGCGGGCCCGGGATCCACCGGTCGCCACCATGG
TGAGCAAGGGCGAGGAGCTGTTCACCGGGGTGGTGCCCATCCTGGTCGAGCTGGACGGCGACGTAAACGG
CCACAAGTTCAGCGTGTCCGGCGAGGGCGAGGGCGATGCCACCTACGGCAAGCTGACCCTGAAGTTCATC
TGCACCACCGGCAAGCTGCCCGTGCCCTGGCCCACCCTCGTGACCACCTTCGGCTACGGCCTGCAGTGCT
TCGCCCGCTACCCCGACCACATGAAGCAGCACGACTTCTTCAAGTCCGCCATGCCCGAAGGCTACGTCCA
GGAGCGCACCATCTTCTTCAAGGACGACGGCAACTACAAGACCCGCGCCGAGGTGAAGTTCGAGGGCGAC
ACCCTGGTGAACCGCATCGAGCTGAAGGGCATCGACTTCAAGGAGGACGGCAACATCCTGGGGCACAAGC
TGGAGTACAACTACAACAGCCACAACGTCTATATCATGGCCGACAAGCAGAAGAACGGCATCAAGGTGAA
CTTCAAGATCCGCCACAACATCGAGGACGGCAGCGTGCAGCTCGCCGACCACTACCAGCAGAACACCCCC
ATCGGCGACGGCCCCGTGCTGCTGCCCGACAACCACTACCTGAGCTACCAGTCCGCCCTGAGCAAAGACC
CCAACGAGAAGCGCGATCACATGGTCCTGCTGGAGTTCGTGACCGCCGCCGGGATCACTCTCGGCATGGA
CGAGCTGTACAAGTAAAGCGGCCGCTCGAGCATGCATCTAGAGGGCCCTATTCTATAGTGTCACCTAAAT
GCTAGAGCTCGCTGATCAGCCTCGACTGTGCCTTCTAGTTGCCAGCCATCTGTTGTTTGCCCCTCCCCCG
TGCCTTCCTTGACCCTGGAAGGTGCCACTCCCACTGTCCTTTCCTAATAAAATGAGGAAATTGCATCGCA
TTGTCTGAGTAGGTGTCATTCTATTCTGGGGGGTGGGGTGGGGCAGGACAGCAAGGGGGAGGATTGGGAA
GACAATAGCAGGCATGCTGGGGATGCGGTGGGCTCTATGGCTTCTGAGGCGGAAAGAACCAGCTGGGGCT
CTAGGGGGTATCCCC
[124 nt withheld, positions 3312-3435]
C
[32 nt withheld, positions 3437-3468]
CA
[57 nt withheld, positions 3471-3527]
A
[49 nt withheld, positions 3529-3577]
CCTTTGACGTTGGAGTCCACGTTCTTT
[37 nt withheld, positions 3605-3641]
ACCCTATCTCGGTCTATTCTTTTGATTTATAAGGGATTTTGGGGATTTCGGCCTATTGGTTAAAAAATGA
GCTGATTTAACAAAAATTTAACGCGAATTAATTCTGTGGAATGTGTGTCAGTTAGGGTGTGGAAAGTCCC
CAGGCTCCCCAGGCAGGCAGAAGTATGCAAAGCATGCATCTCAATTAGTCAGCAACCAGGTGTGGAAAGT
CCCCAGGCTCCCCAGCAGGCAGAAGTATGCAAAGCATGCATCTCAATTAGTCAGCAACCATAGTCCCGCC
CCTAACTCCGCCCATCCCGCCCCTAACTCCGCCCAGTTCCGCCCATTCTCCGCCCCATGGCTGACTAATT
TTTTTTATTTATGCAGAGGCCGAGGCCGCCTCTGCCTCTGAGCTATTCCAGAAGTAGTGAGGAGGCTTTT
TTGGAGGCCTAGGCTTTTGCAAAAAGCTCCCGGGAGCTTGTATATCCATTTTCGGATCTGATCAAGAGAC
AGGATGAGGATCGTTTCGCATGATTGAACAAGATGGATTGCACGCAGGTTCTCCGGCCGCTTGGGTGGAG
AGGCTATTCGGCTATGACTGGGCACAACAGACAATCGGCTGCTCTGATGCCGCCGTGTTCCGGCTGTCAG
CGCAGGGGCGCCCGGTTCTTTTTGTCAAGACCGACCTGTCCGGTGCCCTGAATGAACTGCAGGACGAGGC
AGCGCGGCTATCGTGGCTGGCCACGACGGGCGTTCCTTGCGCAGCTGTGCTCGACGTTGTCACTGAAGCG
GGAAGGGACTGGCTGCTATTGGGCGAAGTGCCGGGGCAGGATCTCCTGTCATCTCACCTTGCTCCTGCCG
AGAAAGTATCCATCATGGCTGATGCAATGCGGCGGCTGCATACGCTTGATCCGGCTACCTGCCCATTCGA
CCACCAAGCGAAACATCGCATCGAGCGAGCACGTACTCGGATGGAAGCCGGTCTTGTCGATCAGGATGAT
CTGGACGAAGAGCATCAGGGGCTCGCGCCAGCCGAACTGTTCGCCAGGCTCAAGGCGCGCATGCCCGACG
GCGAGGATCTCGTCGTGACCCATGGCGATGCCTGCTTGCCGAATATCATGGTGGAAAATGGCCGCTTTTC
TGGATTCATCGACTGTGGCCGGCTGGGTGTGGCGGACCGCTATCAGGACATAGCGTTGGCTACCCGTGAT
ATTGCTGAAGAGCTTGGCGGCGAATGGGCTGACCGCTTCCTCGTGCTTTACGGTATCGCCGCTCCCGATT
CGCAGCGCATCGCCTTCTATCGCCTTCTTGACGAGTTCTTCTGAGCGGGACTCTGGGGTTCGAAATGACC
GACCAAGCGACGCCCAACCTGCCATCACGAGATTTCGATTCCACCGCCGCCTTCTATGAAAGGTTGGGCT
TCGGAATCGTTTTCCGGGACGCCGGCTGGATGATCCTCCAGCGCGGGGATCTCATGCTGGAGTTCTTCGC
CCACCCCAACTTGTTTATTGCAGCTTATAATGGTTACAAATAAAGCAATAGCATCACAAATTTCACAAAT
AAAGCATTTTTTTCACTGCATTCTAGTTGTGGTTTGTCCAAACTCATCAATGTATCTTATCATGTCTGTA
TACCGTCGACCTCTAGCTAGAGCTTGGCGTAATCATGGTCATAGCTGTTTCCTGTGTGAAATTGTTATCC
GCTCACAATTCCACACAACATACGAGCCGGAAGCATAAAGTGTAAAGCCTGGGGTGCCTAATGAGTGAGC
TAACTCACATTAATTGCGTTGCGCTCACTGCCCGCTTTCCAGTCGGGAAACCTGTCGTGCCAGCTGCATT
AATGAATCGGCCAACGCGCGGGGAGAGGCGGTTTGCGTATTGGGCGCTCTTCCGCTTCCTCGCTCACTGA
CTCGCTGCGCTCGGTCGTTCGGCTGCGGCGAGCGGTATCAGCTCACTCAAAGGCGGTAATACGGTTATCC
ACAGAATCAGGGGATAACGCAGGAAAGAACATGTGAGCAAAAGGCCAGCAAAAGGCCAGGAACCGTAAAA
AGGCCGCGTTGCTGGCGTTTTTCCATAGGCTCCGCCCCCCTGACGAGCATCACAAAAATCGACGCTCAAG
TCAGAGGTGGCGAAACCCGACAGGACTATAAAGATACCAGGCGTTTCCCCCTGGAAGCTCCCTCGTGCGC
TCTCCTGTTCCGACCCTGCCGCTTACCGGATACCTGTCCGCCTTTCTCCCTTCGGGAAGCGTGGCGCTTT
CTCAATGCTCACGCTGTAGGTATCTCAGTTCGGTGTAGGTCGTTCGCTCCAAGCTGGGCTGTGTGCACGA
ACCCCCCGTTCAGCCCGACCGCTGCGCCTTATCCGGTAACTATCGTCTTGAGTCCAACCCGGTAAGACAC
GACTTATCGCCACTGGCAGCAGCCACTGGTAACAGGATTAGCAGAGCGAGGTATGTAGGCGGTGCTACAG
AGTTCTTGAAGTGGTGGCCTAACTACGGCTACACTAGAAGGACAGTATTTGGTATCTGCGCTCTGCTGAA
GCCAGTTACCTTCGGAAAAAGAGTTGGTAGCTCTTGATCCGGCAAACAAACCACCGCTGGTAGCGGTGGT
TTTTTTGTTTGCAAGCAGCAGATTACGCGCAGAAAAAAAGGATCTCAAGAAGATCCTTTGATCTTTTCTA
CGGGGTCTGACGCTCAGTGGAACGAAAACTCACGTTAAGGGATTTTGGTCATGAGATTATCAAAAAGGAT
CTTCACCTAGATCCTTTTAAATTAAAAATGAAGTTTTAAATCAATCTAAAGTATATATGAGTAAACTTGG
TCTGACAGTTACCAATGCTTAATCAGTGAGGCACCTATCTCAGCGATCTGTCTATTTCGTTCATCCATAG
TTGCCTGACTCCCCGTCGTGTAGATAACTACGATACGGGAGGGCTTACCATCTGGCCCCAGTGCTGCAAT
GATACCGCGAGACCCACGCTCACCGGCTCCAGATTTATCAGCAATAAACCAGCCAGCCGGAAGGGCCGAG
CGCAGAAGTGGTCCTGCAACTTTATCCGCCTCCATCCAGTCTATTAATTGTTGCCGGGAAGCTAGAGTAA
GTAGTTCGCCAGTTAATAGTTTGCGCAACGTTGTTGCCATTGCTACAGGCATCGTGGTGTCACGCTCGTC
GTTTGGTATGGCTTCATTCAGCTCCGGTTCCCAACGATCAAGGCGAGTTACATGATCCCCCATGTTGTGC
AAAAAAGCGGTTAGCTCCTTCGGTCCTCCGATCGTTGTCAGAAGTAAGTTGGCCGCAGTGTTATCACTCA
TGGTTATGGCAGCACTGCATAATTCTCTTACTGTCATGCCATCCGTAAGATGCTTTTCTGTGACTGGTGA
GTACTCAACCAAGTCATTCTGAGAATAGTGTATGCGGCGACCGAGTTGCTCTTGCCCGGCGTCAATACGG
GATAATACCGCGCCACATAGCAGAACTTTAAAAGTGCTCATCATTGGAAAACGTTCTTCGGGGCGAAAAC
TCTCAAGGATCTTACCGCTGTTGAGATCCAGTTCGATGTAACCCACTCGTGCACCCAACTGATCTTCAGC
ATCTTTTACTTTCACCAGCGTTTCTGGGTGAGCAAAAACAGGAAGGCAAAATGCCGCAAAAAAGGGAATA
AGGGCGACACGGAAATGTTGAATACTCATACTCTTCCTTTTTCAATATTATTGAAGCATTTATCAGGGTT
ATTGTCTCATGAGCGGATACATATTTGAATGTATTTAGAAAAATAAACAAATAGGGGTTCCGCGCACATT
TCCCCGAAAAGTGCCACCTGACGTCGACGGATCGGGAGATCTCCCGATCCCCTATGGTCGACTCTCAGTA
CAATCTGCTCTGATGCCGCATAGTTAAGCCAGTATCTGCTCCCTGCTTGTGTGTTGGAGGTCGCTGAGTA
GTGCGCGAGCAAAATTTAAGCTACAACAAGGCAAGGCTTGACCGACAATTGCATGAAGAATCTGCTTAGG
GTTAGGCGTTTTGCGCTGCTTCG
