>Addgene plasmid #21801 | AIRAP 11: PSMD14.pEYFP.V1 | addgene partial sequence | sequence record 27606 | 21801 with EGFP-N
GCTCCTCGCCCTTGCTCACCATGGTGGCGACCGGTGGATCCCGGGCCCGCGGTACCGTCGACTGCAGAAT
TCGAAGCTTGAGCTCGAG
[606 nt withheld, positions 89-694]
